>Addgene plasmid #104574 | pRec-TreR | depositor full sequence | sequence record 198327 | pRec-TreR sequence 5213 bps
TTTAGCTTCCTTAGCTCCTGAAAATCTCGATAACTCAAAAAATACGCCCGGTAGTGATCTTATTTCATTA
TGGTGAAAGTTGGAACCTCTTACGTGCCGATCAACGTCTCATTTTCGCCAGATATCGACGTCTAAGAAAC
CATTATTATCATGACATTAACCTATAAAAATAGGCGTATCACGAGGCCCTTTCGTCTTCACCTCGAGTCC
CTATCAGTGATAGAGATTGACATCCCTATCAGTGATAGAGATACTGAGCACATCAGCAGGACGCACTGAC
CGTTTAATAAATATATACATATCAGGACAACGCCTAATGACCTGGCTTCCCCTTAATCCCATTCCACTCA
AAGATCGCGTCTCCATGATCTTTCTGCAATATGGGCAGATCGATGTAATAGATGGCGCGTTTGTACTTAT
CGACAAGACAGGGATCCGCACTCATATTCCTGTTGGCTCGGTTGCCTGCATCATGCTGGAACCTGGTACA
CGGGTTTCGCATGCAGCTGTACGCCTGGCTGCGCAAGTTGGAACATTGTTGGTATGGGTGGGGGAAGCGG
GCGTTCGTGTTTATGCTTCTGGTCAGCCTGGAGGTGCGCGTTCAGATAAGCTGCTCTATCAGGCAAAACT
TGCTCTGGATGAAGATTTGCGTCTGAAGGTCGTACGTAAAATGTTTGAACTTCGGTTTGGAGAACCTGCG
CCTGCCCGGCGCTCCGTAGAGCAACTCAGAGGTATAGAAGGCAGTCGCGTGCGGGCAACCTACGCACTTC
TGGCGAAGCAATACGGCGTGACATGGAATGGACGTCGCTACGATCCGAAAGACTGGGAAAAGGGCGATAC
GATCAACCAATGCATTAGCGCTGCAACTTCCTGTTTATACGGCGTAACTGAAGCGGCGATACTTGCAGCT
GGTTATGCACCAGCTATTGGGTTTGTGCATACAGGAAAGCCTCTTTCCTTTGTTTACGATATTGCAGACA
TCATTAAATTTGACACTGTTGTACCGAAAGCTTTTGAGATAGCGCGTCGTAACCCTGGTGAGCCGGACCG
GGAAGTCCGTTTGGCGTGCAGGGATATTTTTCGCAGTAGTAAAACATTAGCCAAATTGATTCCGCTTATA
GAGGACGTGCTTGCCGCTGGAGAAATACAACCGCCGGCCCCACCTGAAGATGCACAGCCTGTTGCCATTC
CGCTTCCTGTTTCACTGGGAGATGCAGGCCATCGGAGTAGCTGAA
[282 nt withheld, positions 1236-1517]
TGATAATAATCTAGACCAGGCATCAAATAAAACGAAAGGCTCAGTCGAAAGACTGGGCCTTTCGTTTTAT
CTGTTGTTTGTCGGTGAACGCTCTCTACTAGAGTCACACTGGCTCACCTTCGGGTGGGCCTTTCTGCGTT
TATAGGTACCCGTGGATCCTCTAGAGTCGACCTGCAGGCATGCAAGCTTTTTACGGCTAGCTCAGTCCTA
GGTATAGTGCTAGCCCAGCCAGAGAAACACTCTTTAACAGGGGGTAGTATGATGTCTCGTTTAGATAAAA
GTAAAGTGATTAACAGCGCATTAGAGCTGCTTAATGAGGTCGGAATCGAAGGTTTAACAACCCGTAAACT
CGCCCAGAAGCTAGGTGTAGAGCAGCCTACATTGTATTGGCATGTAAAAAATAAGCGGGCTTTGCTCGAC
GCCTTAGCCATTGAGATGTTAGATAGGCACCATACTCACTTTTGCCCTTTAGAAGGGGAAAGCTGGCAAG
ATTTTTTACGTAATAACGCTAAAAGTTTTAGATGTGCTTTACTAAGTCATCGCGATGGAGCAAAAGTACA
TTTAGGTACACGGCCTACAGAAAAACAGTATGAAACTCTCGAAAATCAATTAGCCTTTTTATGCCAACAA
GGTTTTTCACTAGAGAATGCATTATATGCACTCAGCGCAGTGGGGCATTTTACTTTAGGTTGCGTATTGG
AAGATCAAGAGCATCAAGTCGCTAAAGAAGAAAGGGAAACACCTACTACTGATAGTATGCCGCCATTATT
ACGACAAGCTATCGAATTATTTGATCACCAAGGTGCAGAGCCAGCCTTCTTATTCGGCCTTGAATTGATC
ATATGCGGATTAGAAAAACAACTTAAATGTGAAAGTGGGTCTTAAGGCATCAAATAAAACGAAAGGCTCA
GTCGAAAGACTGGGCCTTTCGTTTTATCTGTTGTTTGTCGGTGAACGCTCTCCTGAGTAGGACAAATCCG
CCGCCCTAGACGAAGCGGCATGCATTTACGTTGACACCATCGAATGGTGCAAAACCTTTCGCGGTATGGC
ATGATAGCGCCCGGAAGAGAGTCAATTCAGGGTGGTGAATGTGAAACCAGTAACGTTATACGATGTCGCA
GAGTATGCCGGTGTCTCTTATCAGACCGTTTCCCGCGTGGTGAACCAGGCCAGCCACGTTTCTGCGAAAA
CGCGGGAAAAAGTGGAAGCGGCGATGGCGGAGCTGAATTACATTCCCAACCGCGCGGCACAACAACTGGC
GGGCAAACAGTCGAAAGTGGTCGCCATCATTGTTACCCGCCTGGATTCGTTGTCAGAAAATCTCGCCGTT
CAAACCATGCTGCCAGCGTTCTATGAACAAGGTTACGACCCAATCATGATGGAAAGTCAGTTTTCCCCGC
AATTAGTTGCCGAACATTTGGGGGTGCTGAAACGGCGTAATATCGACGGCGTAGTGCTGTTCGGTTTTAC
TGGCATAACAGAAGAAATGTTAGCCCACTGGCAGTCATCGCTGGTTCTGCTGGCGCGTGACGCAAAAGGT
TTTGCTTCGGTCTGTTATGACGACGAAGGGGCAATCAAGATCCTGATGCAACGGCTGTATGACCAGGGGC
ATCGTAATATCAGTTATCTCGGCGTGCCGCATAGTGACGTGACGACCGGGAAGCGACGTCACGAAGCCTA
CCTGGCGTTCTGCAAAGCGCATAAACTGCATCCCGTTGCCGCTCTGCCAGGCCTTGCTATGAAGCAAGGC
TATGAGAACGTAGCAAAAGTGATTACGCCTGAAACTACCGCCTTACTGTGCGCAACCGACACGCTGGCAC
TTGGCGCAAGTAAATACCTGCAAGAGCAACGCATCGACACCTTGCAACTGGCGAGCGTCGGTAATACGCC
ATTAATGAAATTCCTTCATCCGGAGATCGTCACCGTAGATCCTGGTTACGCCGAAGCTGGACGCCAGGCG
GCCTGCCAGTTGATCGCACAGGTAACCGGGCGCAGCGAACCGCAACAAATCATCATCCCCGCCACCCTGT
CCTGAGCTTTCTAACTAAAAAGGCCTCCCAAATCGGGGGGCCTTTTTTATTGATAACAAAACGCTCCTAG
GCGTTCGGCTGCGGCGAGCGGTATCAGCTCACTCAAAGGCGGTAATACGGTTATCCACAGAATCAGGGGA
TAACGCAGGAAAGAACATGTGAGCAAAAGGCCAGCAAAAGGCCAGGAACCGTAAAAAGGCCGCGTTGCTG
GCGTTTTTCCATAGGCTCCGCCCCCCTGACGAGCATCACAAAAATCGACGCTCAAGTCAGAGGTGGCGAA
ACCCGACAGGACTATAAAGATACCAGGCGTTTCCCCCTGGAAGCTCCCTCGTGCGCTCTCCTGTTCCGAC
CCTGCCGCTTACCGGATACCTGTCCGCCTTTCTCCCTTCGGGAAGCGTGGCGCTTTCTCAATGCTCACGC
TGTAGGTATCTCAGTTCGGTGTAGGTCGTTCGCTCCAAGCTGGGCTGTGTGCACGAACCCCCCGTTCAGC
CCGACCGCTGCGCCTTATCCGGTAACTATCGTCTTGAGTCCAACCCGGTAAGACACGACTTATCGCCACT
GGCAGCAGCCACTGGTAACAGGATTAGCAGAGCGAGGTATGTAGGCGGTGCTACAGAGTTCTTGAAGTGG
TGGCCTAACTACGGCTACACTAGAAGGACAGTATTTGGTATCTGCGCTCTGCTGAAGCCAGTTACCTTCG
GAAAAAGAGTTGGTAGCTCTTGATCCGGCAAACAAACCACCGCTGGTAGCGGTGGTTTTTTTGTTTGCAA
GCAGCAGATTACGCGCAGAAAAAAAGGATCTCAAGAAGATCCTTTGATCTTTTCTACGGGGTCTGACGCT
CAGTGGAACGAAAACTCACGTTAAGGGATTTTGGTCATGACTAGTGCTTGGATTCTCACCAATAAAAAAC
GCCCGGCGGCAACCGAGCGTTCTGAACAAATCCAGATGGAGTTCTGAGGTCATTACTGGATCTATCAACA
GGAGTCCAAGCGAGCTCGATATCAAATTACGCCCCGCCCTGCCACTCATCGCAGTACTGTTGTAATTCAT
TAAGCATTCTGCCGACATGGAAGCCATCACAGACGGCATGATGAACCTGAATCGCCAGCGGCATCAGCAC
CTTGTCGCCTTGCGTATAATATTTGCCCATGGTGAAAACGGGGGCGAAGAAGTTGTCCATATTGGCCACG
TTTAAATCAAAACTGGTGAAACTCACCCAGGGATTGGCTGAGACGAAAAACATATTCTCAATAAACCCTT
TAGGGAAATAGGCCAGGTTTTCACCGTAACACGCCACATCTTGCGAATATATGTGTAGAAACTGCCGGAA
ATCGTCGTGGTATTCACTCCAGAGCGATGAAAACGTTTCAGTTTGCTCATGGAAAACGGTGTAACAAGGG
TGAACACTATCCCATATCACCAGCTCACCGTCTTTCATTGCCATACGAAATTCCGGATGAGCATTCATCA
GGCGGGCAAGAATGTGAATAAAGGCCGGATAAAACTTGTGCTTATTTTTCTTTACGGTCTTTAAAAAGGC
CGTAATATCCAGCTGAACGGTCTGGTTATAGGTACATTGAGCAACTGACTGAAATGCCTCAAAATGTTCT
TTACGATGCCATTGGGATATATCAACGGTGGTATATCCAGTGATTTTTTTCTCCAT
Features (pLannotate 1.2.2; 15 found; start..end, strand, type, name):
      1..103     -  promoter       cat promoter: promoter of the E. coli cat gene encoding chloramphenicol acetyltransferase
    208..281     +  promoter       PLtetO-1 promoter: modified phage lambda PL promoter with tet operator sites (Lutz and Bujard, 1997)
    317..1231    +  CDS            ygbT: CAS1_ECOLI - Also known as cas1. Experimental evidence at protein level: Swiss-Prot protein existence level 1. CRISPR (clustered regularly interspaced short palindromic repeat), is an adaptive immune system that provides protection against mobile genetic elements (viruses, transposable elements and conjugative plasmids) (PubMed:21255106, PubMed:24920831, PubMed:24793649). CRISPR clusters contain sequences complementary to antecedent mobile elements and target invading nucleic acids. CRISPR clusters are transcribed and processed into CRISPR RNA (crRNA). The Cas1-Cas2 complex is involved in CRIS
   1236..1517    +  CDS            ygbF (sequence withheld): CAS2_ECOLI - Also known as cas2. Experimental evidence at protein level: Swiss-Prot protein existence level 1. CRISPR (clustered regularly interspaced short palindromic repeat), is an adaptive immune system that provides protection against mobile genetic elements (viruses, transposable elements and conjugative plasmids) (PubMed:21255106, PubMed:24920831, PubMed:24793649). CRISPR clusters contain sequences complementary to antecedent mobile elements and target invading nucleic acids. CRISPR clusters are transcribed and processed into CRISPR RNA (crRNA). The Cas1-Cas2 complex is involved in CRIS
   1541..1612    +  terminator     rrnB T1 terminator: transcription terminator T1 from the E. coli rrnB gene
   1628..1655    +  terminator     T7Te terminator: phage T7 early transcription terminator
   1662..1706    +  misc_feature   MCS (fragment): pUC18/19 multiple cloning site
   1713..1741    +  promoter       J23119 promoter (fragment): bacterial promoter (Registry of Standard Biological Parts BBa J23119)
   1776..2402    +  CDS            TetR: tetracycline repressor TetR; tetR; TetR binds to the tetracycline operator tetO to inhibit transcription. This inhibition can be relieved by adding tetracycline or doxycycline.
   2408..2494    +  terminator     rrnB T1 terminator: Escherichia coli rrnB; transcription terminator T1 from the E. coli rrnB gene
   2530..2607    +  promoter       lacIq promoter: lacI (mutant); In the lacIq allele, a single base change in the promoter boosts expression of the lacI gene about 10-fold.
   2620..3549    +  CDS            treR: TRER_ECOLI - Experimental evidence at protein level: Swiss-Prot protein existence level 1. Repressor of the treBC operon. It is able to bind trehalose- 6-phosphate and trehalose. From Escherichia coli (strain K12).
   3763..4351    -  rep_origin     ori: high-copy-number ColE1/pMB1/pBR322/pUC origin of replication
   4439..4533    -  terminator     lambda t0 terminator: transcription terminator from phage lambda
   4557..5213    -  CDS            cat: CAT_ECOLX - Experimental evidence at protein level: Swiss-Prot protein existence level 1. This enzyme is an effector of chloramphenicol resistance in bacteria. From Escherichia coli. This protein is used as a marker in many commonly used cloning vectors, such as pACYC184.
