>Addgene plasmid #104574 | pRec-TreR | addgene full sequence | sequence record 201414 | Addgene NGS Result
TAACTCAAAAAATACGACCGGTAGTGATCTTATTTCATTATGGTGAAAGTTGGAACCTCTTACGGGCCGG
CCAACGTCTCATTTTCGCCAGATATCGACGTCTAAGAAACCATTATTATCATGACATTAACCTATAAAAA
TAGGCGTATCACGAGGCCCTTTCGTCTTCACCTCGAGTCCCTATCAGTGATAGAGATTGACATCCCTATC
AGTGATAGAGATACTGAGCACATCAGCAGGACGCACTGACCGTTTAATAAATATATACATATCAGGACAA
CGCCTAATGACCTGGCTTCCCCTTAATCCCATTCCACTCAAAGATCGCGTCTCCATGATCTTTCTGCAAT
ATGGGCAGATCGATGTAATAGATGGCGCGTTTGTACTTATCGACAAGACAGGGATCCGCACTCATATTCC
TGTTGGCTCGGTTGCCTGCATCATGCTGGAACCTGGTACACGGGTTTCGCATGCAGCTGTACGCCTGGCT
GCGCAAGTTGGAACATTGTTGGTATGGGTGGGGGAAGCGGGCGTTCGTGTTTATGCTTCTGGTCAGCCTG
GAGGTGCGCGTTCAGATAAGCTGCTCTATCAGGCAAAACTTGCTCTGGATGAAGATTTGCGTCTGAAGGT
CGTACGTAAAATGTTTGAACTTCGGTTTGGAGAACCTGCGCCTGCCCGGCGCTCCGTAGAGCAACTCAGA
GGTATAGAAGGCAGTCGCGTGCGGGCAACCTACGCACTTCTGGCGAAGCAATACGGCGTGACATGGAATG
GACGTCGCTACGATCCGAAAGACTGGGAAAAGGGCGATACGATCAACCAATGCATTAGCGCTGCAACTTC
CTGTTTATACGGCGTAACTGAAGCGGCGATACTTGCAGCTGGTTATGCACCAGCTATTGGGTTTGTGCAT
ACAGGAAAGCCTCTTTCCTTTGTTTACGATATTGCAGACATCATTAAATTTGACACTGTTGTACCGAAAG
CTTTTGAGATAGCGCGTCGTAACCCTGGTGAGCCGGACCGGGAAGTCCGTTTGGCGTGCAGGGATATTTT
TCGCAGTAGTAAAACATTAGCCAAATTGATTCCGCTTATAGAGGACGTGCTTGCCGCTGGAGAAATACAA
CCGCCGGCCCCACCTGAAGATGCACAGCCTGTTGCCATTCCGCTTCCTGTTTCACTGGGAGATGCAGGCC
ATCGGAGTAGCTGAA
[282 nt withheld, positions 1206-1487]
TGATAATAATCTAGACCAGGCATCAAATAAAACGAAAGGCTCAGTCGAAAGACTGGGCCTTTCGTTTTAT
CTGTTGTTTGTCGGTGAACGCTCTCTACTAGAGTAACACTGGCTCACCTTCGGGTGGGCCTTTCTGCGTT
TATAGGTACCCGTGGATCCTCTAGAGTCGACCTGCAGGCATGCAAGCTTTTTACGGCTAGCTCAGTCCTA
GGTATAGTGCTAGCCCAGCCAGAGAAACACTCTTTAACAGGGGGTAGTATGATGTCTCGTTTAGATAAAA
GTAAAGTGATTAACAGCGCATTAGAGCTGCTTAATGAGGTCGGAATCGAAGGTTTAACAACCCGTAAACT
CGCCCAGAAGCTAGGTGTAGAGCAGCCTACATTGTATTGGCATGTAAAAAATAAGCGGGCTTTGCTCGAC
GCCTTAGCCATTGAGATGTTAGATAGGCACCATACTCACTTTTGCCCTTTAGAAGGGGAAAGCTGGCAAG
ATTTTTTACGTAATAACGCTAAAAGTTTTAGATGTGCTTTACTAAGTCATCGCGATGGAGCAAAAGTACA
TTTAGGTACACGGCCTACAGAAAAACAGTATGAAACTCTCGAAAATCAATTAGCCTTTTTATGCCAACAA
GGTTTTTCACTAGAGAATGCATTATATGCACTCAGCGCAGTGGGGCATTTTACTTTAGGTTGCGTATTGG
AAGATCAAGAGCATCAAGTCGCTAAAGAAGAAAGGGAAACACCTACTACTGATAGTATGCCGCCATTATT
ACGACAAGCTATCGAATTATTTGATCACCAAGGTGCAGAGCCAGCCTTCTTATTCGGCCTTGAATTGATC
ATATGCGGATTAGAAAAACAACTTAAATGTGAAAGTGGGTCTTAAGGCATCAAATAAAACGAAAGGCTCA
GTCGAAAGACTGGGCCTTTCGTTTTATCTGTTGTTTGTCGGTGAACGCTCTCCTGAGTAGGACAAATCCG
CCGCCCTAGACGAAGCGGCATGCATTTACGTTGACACCATCGAATGGCGCAAAACCTTTCGCGGTATGGC
ATGATAGCGCCCGGAAGAGAGTCAATTCAGGGTGGTGAATGTGAAACCAGTAACGTTATACGATGTCGCA
GAGTATGCCGGTGTCTCTTATCAGACCGTTTCCCGCGTGGTGAACCAGGCCAGCCACGTTTCTGCGAAAA
CGCGGGAAAAAGTGGAAGCGGCGATGGCGGAGCTGAATTACATTCCCAACCGCGCGGCACAACAACTGGC
GGGCAAACAGTCGAAAGTGGTCGCCATCATTGTTACCCGCCTGGATTCGTTGTCAGAAAATCTCGCCGTT
CAAACCATGCTGCCAGCGTTCTATGAACAAGGTTACGACCCAATCATGATGGAAAGTCAGTTTTCCCCGC
AATTAGTTGCCGAACATTTGGGGGTGCTGAAACGGCGTAATATCGACGGCGTAGTGCTGTTCGGTTTTAC
TGGCATAACAGAAGAAATGTTAGCCCACTGGCAGTCATCGCTGGTTCTGCTGGCGCGTGACGCAAAAGGT
TTTGCTTCGGTCTGTTATGACGACGAAGGGGCAATCAAGATCCTGATGCAACGGCTGTATGACCAGGGGC
ATCGTAATATCAGTTATCTCGGCGTGCCGCATAGTGACGTGACGACCGGGAAGCGACGTCACGAAGCCTA
CCTGGCGTTCTGCAAAGCGCATAAACTGCATCCCGTTGCCGCTCTGCCAGGCCTTGCTATGAAGCAAGGC
TATGAGAACGTAGCAAAAGTGATTACGCCTGAAACTACCGCCTTACTGTGCGCAACCGACACGCTGGCAC
TTGGCGCAAGTAAATACCTGCAAGAGCAACGCATCGACACCTTGCAACTGGCGAGCGTCGGTAATACGCC
ATTAATGAAATTCCTTCATCCGGAGATCGTCACCGTAGATCCTGGTTACGCCGAAGCTGGACGCCAGGCG
GCCTGCCAGTTGATCGCACAGGTAACCGGGCGCAGCGAACCGCAACAAATCATCATCCCCGCCACCCTGT
CCTGAGCTTTCTAACTAAAAAGGCCTCCCAAATCGGGGGGCCTTTTTTATTGATAACAAAACGCTCCTAG
GCGTTCGGCTGCGGCGAGCGGTATCAGCTCACTCAAAGGCGGTAATACGGTTATCCACAGAATCAGGGGA
TAACGCATGCAAGAACATGTGAGCAAAAGGCCAGCAAAAGGCCAGGAACCGTAAAAAGGCCGCGTTGCTG
GCGTTTTTCCATAGGCTCCGCCCCCCTGACGAGCATCACAAAAATCGACGCTCAAGTCAGAGGTGGCGAA
ACCCGACAGGACTATAAAGATACCAGGCGTTTCCCCCTGGAAGCTCCCTCGTGCGCTCTCCTGTTCCGAC
CCTGCCGCTTACCGGATACCTGTCCGCCTTTCTCCCTTCGGGAAGCGTGGCGCTTTCTCATAGCTCACGA
TGTAGGTATCTCAGTTCGGTGTAGGTCGTTCGCTCCAAGCTGGGCTGTGTGCACGAACCCCCCGTTCAGC
CCGACCGCTGCGCCTTATCCGGTAACTATCGTCTTGAGTCCAACCCGGTAAGACACGACTTATCGCCACT
GGCAGCAGCCACTGGTAACAGGATTAGCAGAGCGAGGTATGTAGGCGGTGCTACAGAGTTCTTGAAGTGG
TGGCCTAACTACGGCTACACTAGAAGGACAGTATTTGGTATCTGCGCTCTGCTGAAGCCAGTTACCTTCG
GAAAAAGAGTTGGTAGCTCTTGATCCGGCAAACAAACCACCGCTGGTAGCGGTGGTTTTTTTGTTTGCAA
GCAGCAGATTACGCGCAGAAAAAAAGGATCTCAAGAAGATCCTTTGATCTTTTCTACGGGGTCTGACGCT
CAGTGGAACGAAAACTCACGTTAAGGGATTTTGGTCATGACTAGTGCTTGGATTCTCACCAATAAAAAAC
GCCCGGCGGCAACCGAGCGTTCTGAACAAATCCAGATGGAGTTCTGAGGTCATTACTGGATCTATCAACA
GGAGTCCAAGCGAGCTCGATATCAAATTACGCCCCGCCCTGCCACTCATCGCAGTACTGTTGTAATTCAT
TAAGCATTCTGCCGACATGGAAGCCATCACAAACGGCATGATGAACCTGAATCGCCAGCGGCATCAGCAC
CTTGTCGCCTTGCGTATAATATTTGCCCATGGTGAAAACGGGGGCGAAGAAGTTGTCCATATTGGCCACG
TTTAAATCAAAACTGGTGAAACTCACCCAGGGATTGGCTGAGACGAAAAACATATTCTCAATAAACCCTT
TAGGGAAATAGGCCAGGTTTTCACCATAACACGCCACATCTTGCGAATATATGTGTAGAAACTGCCGGAA
ATCGTCGTGGTATTCACTCCAGAGCGATGAAAACGTTTCAGTTTGCTCATGGAAAACGGTGTAACAAGGG
TGAACACTATCCCATATCACCAGCTCACCGTCTTTCATTGCCATACGAAATTCCGGATGAGCATTCATCA
GGCGGGCAAGAATGTGAATAAAGGCCGGATAAAACTTGTGCTTATTTTTCTTTACGGTCTTTAAAAAGGC
CGTAATATCCAGCTGAACGGTCTGGTTATAGGTACATTGAGCAACTGACTGAAATGCCTCAAAATGTTCT
TTACGATGCCATTGGGATATATCAACGGTGGTATATCCAGTGATTTTTTTCTCCATTTTAGCTTCCTTAG
CTCCTGAAAATCTCGA
Features (pLannotate 1.2.2; 15 found; start..end, strand, type, name):
    178..251     +  promoter       PLtetO-1 promoter: modified phage lambda PL promoter with tet operator sites (Lutz and Bujard, 1997)
    287..1201    +  CDS            ygbT: CAS1_ECOLI - Also known as cas1. Experimental evidence at protein level: Swiss-Prot protein existence level 1. CRISPR (clustered regularly interspaced short palindromic repeat), is an adaptive immune system that provides protection against mobile genetic elements (viruses, transposable elements and conjugative plasmids) (PubMed:21255106, PubMed:24920831, PubMed:24793649). CRISPR clusters contain sequences complementary to antecedent mobile elements and target invading nucleic acids. CRISPR clusters are transcribed and processed into CRISPR RNA (crRNA). The Cas1-Cas2 complex is involved in CRIS
   1206..1487    +  CDS            ygbF (sequence withheld): CAS2_ECOLI - Also known as cas2. Experimental evidence at protein level: Swiss-Prot protein existence level 1. CRISPR (clustered regularly interspaced short palindromic repeat), is an adaptive immune system that provides protection against mobile genetic elements (viruses, transposable elements and conjugative plasmids) (PubMed:21255106, PubMed:24920831, PubMed:24793649). CRISPR clusters contain sequences complementary to antecedent mobile elements and target invading nucleic acids. CRISPR clusters are transcribed and processed into CRISPR RNA (crRNA). The Cas1-Cas2 complex is involved in CRIS
   1511..1582    +  terminator     rrnB T1 terminator: transcription terminator T1 from the E. coli rrnB gene
   1598..1625    +  terminator     T7Te terminator: phage T7 early transcription terminator
   1632..1676    +  misc_feature   MCS (fragment): pUC18/19 multiple cloning site
   1683..1711    +  promoter       J23119 promoter (fragment): bacterial promoter (Registry of Standard Biological Parts BBa J23119)
   1746..2372    +  CDS            TetR: tetracycline repressor TetR; tetR; TetR binds to the tetracycline operator tetO to inhibit transcription. This inhibition can be relieved by adding tetracycline or doxycycline.
   2378..2464    +  terminator     rrnB T1 terminator: Escherichia coli rrnB; transcription terminator T1 from the E. coli rrnB gene
   2500..2577    +  promoter       lacI promoter: lacI
   2590..3519    +  CDS            treR: TRER_ECOLI - Experimental evidence at protein level: Swiss-Prot protein existence level 1. Repressor of the treBC operon. It is able to bind trehalose- 6-phosphate and trehalose. From Escherichia coli (strain K12).
   3733..4321    -  rep_origin     ori: high-copy-number ColE1/pMB1/pBR322/pUC origin of replication
   4409..4503    -  terminator     lambda t0 terminator: transcription terminator from phage lambda
   4527..5183    -  CDS            cat: CAT_ECOLX - Experimental evidence at protein level: Swiss-Prot protein existence level 1. This enzyme is an effector of chloramphenicol resistance in bacteria. From Escherichia coli. This protein is used as a marker in many commonly used cloning vectors, such as pACYC184.
   5184..69      -  promoter       cat promoter (across the origin): promoter of the E. coli cat gene encoding chloramphenicol acetyltransferase
