[The description below was written by a language model from this plasmid's Addgene catalogue record and pLannotate feature annotations shown in this document.]
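Description:
pRec-TreR is a 5,213 bp bacterial synthetic-biology plasmid built on a high-copy ColE1-type origin and selected with chloramphenicol through a cat gene driven by its own promoter and followed by the lambda t0 terminator. It is propagated in standard E. coli cloning strains and serves as the "recording" component of a CRISPR-based system for logging cellular events over time into genomic CRISPR arrays.

The main cassette places the E. coli cas1 (ygbT) and cas2 (ygbF) genes in tandem under the PLtetO-1 promoter, a lambda PL derivative carrying tet operator sites, and ends in rrnB T1 and T7Te terminators. Cas1 and Cas2 form the spacer-acquisition complex that integrates new DNA fragments into a CRISPR array, so inducing this operon switches on recording. Control comes from a second cassette expressing TetR from a J23119-type constitutive promoter fragment, terminated by rrnB T1. TetR keeps PLtetO-1 repressed until a tetracycline-class inducer is added.

A third cassette constitutively expresses what the catalogue entry describes as a LacI-TreR chimera. The automated annotation labels this reading frame simply as treR, the trehalose and trehalose-6-phosphate-binding repressor of the treBC operon, and does not mark a separate LacI-derived portion. Its promoter is called lacI in the sequencing-derived record and lacIq in the depositor record; otherwise the two feature tables match apart from a 30 bp offset in numbering. Such a chimera would be expected to make lac-operator-controlled promoters respond to trehalose, but no such target promoter is annotated on this plasmid, and the record does not state where it resides.
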