Addgene plasmid #104574: pRec-TreR
Purpose: Expresses Cas1, Cas2 under PLTetO-1 promoter, and TetR and LacI-TreR chimera constitutively.
Depositing lab: Harris Wang. Depositing organization: Columbia University. Publication: Multiplex recording of cellular events over time on CRISPR biological tape. Sheth RU, Yim SS, Wu FL, Wang HH. Science. 2017 Dec 15;358(6369):1457-1461. doi: 10.1126/science.aao0958. Epub 2017 Nov 23. PubMed 29170279.
Backbone
  Vector backbone: ColE1
  Total vector size (bp): 5213
  Vector type: Synthetic Biology
Growth in bacteria
  Bacterial resistance: Chloramphenicol, 25 μg/mL
  Growth temperature: 37°C
  Growth strain: DH5alpha
  Copy number: High Copy
Gene/Insert
  Gene/Insert name: PTet-cas12, tetR, lacI-treR
Terms and licenses: Academic/Nonprofit Terms; Industry Terms: Not Available to Industry
How to cite: pRec-TreR was a gift from Harris Wang (Addgene plasmid # 104574 ; http://n2t.net/addgene:104574 ; RRID:Addgene_104574)
